>Addgene plasmid #244779 | CL20_mEGFP_Vidr_012 | addgene full sequence | sequence record 488242 | Addgene NGS Result
TTGAGATCCTTTTTTTCTGCGCGTAATCTGCTGCTTGCAAACAAAAAAACCACCGCTACCAGCGGTGGTT
TGTTTGCCGGATCAAGAGCTACCAACTCTTTTTCCGAAGGTAACTGGCTTCAGCAGAGCGCAGATACCAA
ATACTGTTCTTCTAGTGTAGCCGTAGTTAGGCCACCACTTCAAGAACTCTGTAGCACCGCCTACATACCT
CGCTCTGCTAATCCTGTTACCAGTGGCTGCTGCCAGTGGCGATAAGTCGTGTCTTACCGGGTTGGACTCA
AGACGATAGTTACCGGATAAGGCGCAGCGGTCGGGCTGAACGGGGGGTTCGTGCACACAGCCCAGCTTGG
AGCGAACGACCTACACCGAACTGAGATACCTACAGCGTGAGCTATGAGAAAGCGCCACGCTTCCCGAAGG
GAGAAAGGCGGACAGGTATCCGGTAAGCGGCAGGGTCGGAACAGGAGAGCGCACGAGGGAGCTTCCAGGG
GGAAACGCCTGGTATCTTTATAGTCCTGTCGGGTTTCGCCACCTCTGACTTGAGCGTCGATTTTTGTGAT
GCTCGTCAGGGGGGCGGAGCCTATGGAAAAACGCCAGCAACGCGGCCTTTTTACGGTTCCTGGCCTTTTG
CTGGCCTTTTGCTCACATGTTCTTTCCTGCGTTATCCCCTGATTCTGTGGATAACCGTATTACCGCCTTT
GAGTGAGCTGATACCGCTCGCCGCAGCCGAACGACCGAGCGCAGCGAGTCAGTGAGCGAGGAAGCGGAAG
AGCGCCCAATACGCAAACCGCCTCTCCCCGCGCGTTGGCCGATTCATTAATGCAGCGGATCCAGACATGA
TAAGATACATTGATGAGTTTGGACAAACCACAACTAGAATGCAGTGAAAAAAATGCTTTATTTGTGAAAT
TTGTGATGCTATTGCTTTATTTGTAACCATTATAAGCTGCAATAAACAAGTTAGCTTTTTGCAAAAGCCT
AGGCCTCCAAAAAAGCCTCCTCACTACTTCTGGAATAGCTCAGAGGCCGAGGCGGCCTCGGCCTCTGCAT
AAATAAAAAAAATTAGTCAGCCATGGGGCGGAGAATGGGCGGAACTGGGCGGAGTTAGGGGCGGGATGGG
CGGAGTTAGGGGCGGGACTATGGTTGCTGACTAATTGAGATGCGGATCCGCTGGCACGACAGGTTTCCCG
ACTGGAAAGCGGGCAGTGAGCGCAACGCAATTAATGTGAGTTAGCTCACTCATTAGGCACCCCAGGCTTT
ACACTTTATGCTTCCGGCTCGTATGTTGTGTGGAATTGTGAGCGGATAACAATTTCACACAGGAAACAGC
TATGACCATGATTACGCCAAGCTTGGGCTGCAGGTCGAGGGATCTCCATAAGAGAAGAGGGACAGCTATG
ACTGGGAGTAGTCAGGAGAGGAGGAAAAATCTGGCTAGTAAAACATGTAAGGAAAATTTTAGGGATGTTA
AAGAAAAAAATAACACAAAACAAAATATAAAAAAAATCTAACCTCAAGTCAAGGCTTTTCTATGGAATAA
GGAATGGACAGCAGGGGGCTGTTTCATATACTGATGACCTCTTTATAGCCAACCTTTGTTCATGGCAGCC
AGCATATGGGCATATGTTGCCAAACTCTAAACCAAATACTCATTCTGATGTTTTAAATGATTTGCCCTCC
CATATGTCCTTCCGAGTGAGAGACACAAAAAATTCCAACACACTATTGCAATGAAAATAAATTTCCTTTA
TTAGCCAGAAGTCAGATGCTCAAGGGGCTTCATGATGTCCCCATAATTTTTGGCAGAGGGAAAAAGATCT
GCTAGCTCGAGCAGCTGAAGCTTTATTGAGGCTTAAGCAGTGGGTTCCCTAGTTAGCCAGAGAGCTCCCA
GGCTCAGATCTGGTCTAACCAGAGAGACCCAGTACAGGCAAAAAGCAGATCTTGTCTTCTTTGGGAGTGA
ATTAGCCCTTCCAGTCCCCCCTTTTCTTTTAAAAAGTGGCTAAGATCTACAGCTGCCTTGTAAGTCATTG
GTCTTAAAGGTACCGTAATCTTATCTAGAACCGGTTCACTTTTTTTCCTTTTTACCCGACTTCTTTTTAT
TGCCGTTTCCCCCGGCTGGGGCTTTACCGTCACGTTTGCCAGCCGCGTTTGTTAATGTGGCATTACTTCC
CGGGATGTAAACATTTTGACGGTAGTCGGGAACGTGTTGCAGCGTGAATTGCGGTCCGTAGCGAGCCGAA
AGCCCCATTGTCCCGGCTCCGCCGCCAAGGGTACTTGACCCATCTGCAGCTTCGGATGCACTAGCAAGAA
TCATTGCTTGCAACATCTCCGTGTCGAACTGATTATTAGGCCATGTTCCAGTGTCATCTCCGTTTTGGCT
ACCTGAAGTGCCAGGGCGTTGGGCCTGTGAGAAGCGCCAATCCGTATTAGGTGGCGCTTGCTGTGAGAAC
GGTTCCTTTTTATCCTCCAGCAGTGACCGGGAAGCGGCCGCACTTCCCCCGGAGCCTCCGCTTCCGCCCT
TGTACAGCTCGTCCATGCCGAGAGTGATCCCGGCGGCGGTCACGAACTCCAGCAGGACCATGTGATCGCG
CTTCTCGTTGGGGTCTTTGCTCAGCTTGGACTGGGTGCTCAGGTAGTGGTTGTCGGGCAGCAGCACGGGG
CCGTCGCCGATGGGGGTGTTCTGCTGGTAGTGGTCGGCGAGCTGCACGCTGCCGTCCTCGATGTTGTGGC
GGATCTTGAAGTTCACCTTGATGCCGTTCTTCTGCTTGTCGGCCATGATATAGACGTTGTGGCTGTTGTA
GTTGTACTCCAGCTTGTGCCCCAGGATGTTGCCGTCCTCCTTGAAGTCGATGCCCTTCAGCTCGATGCGG
TTCACCAGGGTGTCGCCCTCGAACTTCACCTCGGCGCGGGTCTTGTAGTTGCCGTCGTCCTTGAAGAAGA
TGGTGCGCTCCTGGACGTAGCCTTCGGGCATGGCGGACTTGAAGAAGTCGTGCTGCTTCATGTGGTCGGG
GTAGCGGCTGAAGCACTGCACGCCGTAGGTCAGGGTGGTCACGAGGGTGGGCCAGGGCACGGGCAGCTTG
CCGGTGGTGCAGATGAACTTCAGGGTCAGCTTGCCGTAGGTGGCATCGCCCTCGCCCTCGCCGGACACGC
TGAACTTGTGGCCGTTTACGTCGCCGTCCAGCTCGACCAGGATGGGCACCACCCCGGTGAACAGCTCCTC
GCCCTTGCTCACCATGGTGGCGACCGGTGGATCCCGGGCCCGCGGTACCGTCGACTGCAGAATTCGGTTC
ACTAAACGAGCCCGGTTCACTAAACGAGCTCTGCTTATATAGACCTCCCACCGTACACGCCTACCGCCCA
TTTGCGTCAATGGGGCGGAGTTGTTACGACATTTTGGAAAGTCCCGTTGATTTTGGTGCCAAAACAAACT
CCCATTGACGTCAATGGGGTGGAGACTTGGAAATCCCCGTGAGTCAAACCGCTATCCACGCCCATTGATG
TACTGCCAAAACCGCATCACCATGGTAATAGCGATGACTAATACGTAGATGTACTGCCAAGTAGGAAAGT
CCCATAAGGTCATGTACTGGGCATAATGCCAGGCGGGCCATTTACCGTCATTGACGTCAATAGGGGGCGT
ACTTGGCATATGATACACTTGATGTACTGCCAAGTGGGCAGTTTACCGTAAATACTCCACCCATTGACGT
CAATGGAAAGTCCCTATTGGCGTTACTATGGGAACATACGTCATTATTGACGTCAATGGGCGGGGGTCGT
TGGGCGGTCAGCCAGGCGGGCCATTTACCGTAAGTTATGTAACGCGGAACTCCATATATGGGCTATGAAC
TAATGACCCCGTAATTGATTACTATTAATAACTAGCACGCGTTCGAAGCTTGAGCTCGGTCCCCTCGGGG
TTGGGAGGTGGGTCTGAAACGATAATGGTGAATATCCCTGCCTAACTCTATTCACTATAGAAAGTACAGC
AAAAACTATTCTTAAACCTACCAAGCCTCCTACTATCATTATGAATAATTTTATATACCACAGCCAATTT
GTTATGTTAAACCAATTCCACAAACTTGCCCATTTATCTAATTCCAATAATTCTTGTTCATTCTTTTCTT
GCTGGTTTTGCGATTCTTCAATTAAGGAGTGTATTAAGCTTGTGTAATTGTTAATTTCTCTGTCCCACTC
CATCCAGGTCGTGTGATTCCAAATCTGTTCCAGAGATTTATTACTCCAACTAGCATTCCAAGGCACAGCA
GTGGTGCAAATGAGTTTTCCAGAGCAACCCCAAATCCCCAGGAGCTGTTGATCCTTTAGGTATCTTTCCA
CAGCCAGGATTCTTGCCTGGAGCTGCTTGATGCCCCAGACTGTGAGTTGCAACAGATGCTGTTGCGCCTC
AATAGCCCTCAGCAAATTGTTCTGCTGCTGCACTATACCAGACAATAATTGTCTGGCCTGTACCGTCAGC
GTCATTGACGCTGCGCCCATAGTGCTTCCTGCTGCTCCCAAGAACCCAAGGAACAAAGCTCCTATTCCCA
CTGCTCTTTTTTCTCTCTGCACCACTCTTCTCTTTGCCTTGGTGGGTGCTACTCCTAATGGTTCAATTTT
TACTACTTTATATTTATATAATTCACTTCTCCAATTGTCCCTCATATCTCCTCCTTATGGTGTTTTACTA
AACTTTTCCATGTTCTAATCCTCATCCTGTCTACTTGCCACACAATCATCACCTGCCATCTGTTTTCCAT
AATCCCTAATGATCTTTGCTTTTCTTCTTGGCACTACTTTTATGTCACTATTATCTTGTATTACTACTGC
CCCTTCACCTTTCCAGAGGAGCTTTGCTGGTCCTTTCCAAAGTGGATTTCTGCTGTCCCTGTAATAAACC
CGAAAATTTTGAATTTTTGTAATTTGTTTTTGTAATTCTTTAGTTTGTATGTCTGTTGCTATTATGTCTA
CTATTCTTTCCCCTGCACTGTACCCCCCAATCCCCCCTTTTCTTTTAAAATTGTGGATGAATACTGCCAT
TTGTACTGCTGTCTTAAGATGTTCAGCCTGATCTCTTACCTGTCCTATAATTTTCTTTAATTCTTTATTC
ATAGATTCTACTACTCCTTGACTTTGGGGATTGTAGGGAATTTCCAGGTCTGAAGATCCTGCTGCTTGCT
GTGCTTTTTTCTTACTTTTGTTTTGCTCTTCCTCTATCTTGTCTAAAGCTTCCTTGGTGTCTTTTATCTC
TATCCTTTGATGCACACAATAGAGGGTTGCTACTGTATTATATAATGATCTAAGTTCTTCTGATCCTGTC
TGAAGGGATGGTTGTAGCTGTCCCAGTATTTGTCTACAGCCTTCTGATGTTTCTAACAGGCCAGTATTAA
CTGCGAATCGTTCTAGCTCCCTGCTTGCCCATACTATATGTTTTAATTTATATTTTTTCTTTCCCCCTGG
CCTTAACCGAATTTTTTCCCATCGCGATCTAATTCTCCCCCGCTTAATACTGACGCTCTCGCACCCATCT
CTCTCCTTCTAGCCTCCGCTAGTCAAAATTTTTGGCGTACTCACCAGTCGCCGCCCCTCGCCTCTTGCCG
TGCGCGCTTCAGCAAGCCGAGTCCTGCGTCGAGAGAGCTCCTCTGGTTTCCCTTTCGCTTTCAAGTCCCT
GTTCGGGCGCCACTGCTAGAGATTTTCCACACTGACTAAAAGGGTCTGAGGGATCTCTAGTTACCAGAGT
CACACAACAGACGGGCACACACTACTTGAAGCACTCAAGGCAAGCTTTATTGAGGCTTAAGCAGTGGGTT
CCCTAGTTAGCCAGAGAGCTCCCAGGCTCAGATCTGGTCTAACCAGAGAGACCCAGTACAGGCAAAAAGC
AGCTGCTTATATGCAGGATCTGAGGGCTCGCCACTCCCCAGTCCCGCCCAGGCCACGCCTCCCATGGTAA
TAGCGATGACTAATACGTAGATGTACTGCCAAGTAGGAAAGTCCCATAAGGTCATGTACTGGGCATAATG
CCAGGCGGGCCATTTACCGTCATTGACGTCAATAGGGGGCGTACTTGGCATATGATACACTTGATGTACT
GCCAAGTGGGCAGTTTACCGTAAATACTCCACCCATTGACGTCAATGGAAAGTCCCTATTGGCGTTACTA
TGGGAACATACGTCATTATTGACGTCAATGGGCGGGGGTCGTTGGGCGGTCAGCCAGGCGGGCCATTTAC
CGTAAGTTATGTAACGCGGAACTCCATATATGGGCTATGAACTAATGACCCCGTAATTGATTACTATTAA
TAACTAGTCAATAATCAATGTCGACCCAGGTGGCACTTTTCGGGGAAATGTGCGCGGAACCCCTATTTGT
TTATTTTTCTAAATACATTCAAATATGTATCCGCTCATGAGACAATAACCCTGATAAATGCTTCAATAAT
ATTGAAAAAGGAAGAGTATGAGTATTCAACATTTCCGTGTCGCCCTTATTCCCTTTTTTGCGGCATTTTG
CCTTCCTGTTTTTGCTCACCCAGAAACGCTGGTGAAAGTAAAAGATGCTGAAGATCAGTTGGGTGCACGA
GTGGGTTACATCGAACTGGATCTCAACAGCGGTAAGATCCTTGAGAGTTTTCGCCCCGAAGAACGTTTTC
CAATGATGAGCACTTTTAAAGTTCTGCTATGTGGCGCGGTATTATCCCGTATTGACGCCGGGCAAGAGCA
ACTCGGTCGCCGCATACACTATTCTCAGAATGACTTGGTTGAGTACTCACCAGTCACAGAAAAGCATCTT
ACGGATGGCATGACAGTAAGAGAATTATGCAGTGCTGCCATAACCATGAGTGATAACACTGCGGCCAACT
TACTTCTGACAACGATCGGAGGACCGAAGGAGCTAACCGCTTTTTTGCACAACATGGGGGATCATGTAAC
TCGCCTTGATCGTTGGGAACCGGAGCTGAATGAAGCCATACCAAACGACGAGCGTGACACCACGATGCCT
GTAGCAATGGCAACAACGTTGCGCAAACTATTAACTGGCGAACTACTTACTCTAGCTTCCCGGCAACAAT
TAATAGACTGGATGGAGGCGGATAAAGTTGCAGGACCACTTCTGCGCTCGGCCCTTCCGGCTGGCTGGTT
TATTGCTGATAAATCTGGAGCCGGTGAGCGTGGGTCTCGCGGTATCATTGCAGCACTGGGGCCAGATGGT
AAGCCCTCCCGTATCGTAGTTATCTACACGACGGGGAGTCAGGCAACTATGGATGAACGAAATAGACAGA
TCGCTGAGATAGGTGCCTCACTGATTAAGCATTGGTAACTGTCAGACCAAGTTTACTCATATATACTTTA
GATTGATTTAAAACTTCATTTTTAATTTAAAAGGATCTAGGTGAAGATCCTTTTTGATAATCTCATGACC
AAAATCCCTTAACGTGAGTTTTCGTTCCACTGAGCGTCAGACCCCGTAGAAAAGATCAAAGGATCTTC
Features (pLannotate 1.2.2; 29 found; start..end, strand, type, name):
      1..589     +  rep_origin     ori: high-copy-number ColE1/pMB1/pBR322/pUC origin of replication
    772..826     +  CDS            lacI (fragment): lac repressor; lacI; The lac repressor binds to the lac operator to inhibit transcription in E. coli. This inhibition can be relieved by adding lactose or isopropyl-β-D-thiogalactopyranoside (IPTG).
    828..962     -  polyA_signal   SV40 poly(A) signal: SV40 polyadenylation signal
    982..1117    -  rep_origin     SV40 ori: SV40 origin of replication
   1141..1163    -  promoter       SV40 promoter (fragment): SV40 enhancer and early promoter
   1170..1209    +  CDS            lacI (fragment): lac repressor; lacI; The lac repressor binds to the lac operator to inhibit transcription in E. coli. This inhibition can be relieved by adding lactose or isopropyl-β-D-thiogalactopyranoside (IPTG).
   1222..1243    +  protein_bind   CAP binding site: CAP binding activates transcription in the presence of cAMP. E. coli catabolite activator protein
   1258..1288    +  promoter       lac promoter: promoter for the E. coli lac operon
   1296..1312    +  protein_bind   lac operator: The lac repressor binds to the lac operator to inhibit transcription in E. coli. This inhibition can be relieved by adding lactose or isopropyl-β-D-thiogalactopyranoside (IPTG). lac repressor encoded by lacI
   1697..1752    -  polyA_signal   β-globin poly(A) signal: rabbit β-globin polyadenylation signal (Gil and Proudfoot, 1987)
   1838..1973    -  LTR            3' LTR (ΔU3) (fragment): self-inactivating 3' long terminal repeat (LTR) from HIV-1
   1975..2043    -  CDS            nef (fragment): NEF_HV1Z2 - Experimental evidence at protein level: Swiss-Prot protein existence level 1. Extracellular Nef protein targets CD4(+) T-lymphocytes for apoptosis by interacting with CXCR4 surface receptors. From Human immunodeficiency virus type 1 group M subtype D (isolate Z2/CDC-Z34) (HIV-1).
   2069..2482    -  CDS            Pcdhga4 (fragment): PCDG4_MOUSE - Experimental evidence at protein level: Swiss-Prot protein existence level 1. Potential calcium-dependent cell-adhesion protein. May be involved in the establishment and maintenance of specific neuronal connections in the brain (By similarity). From Mus musculus (Mouse).
   2519..3235    -  CDS            mEGFP: mEGFP is a basic (constitutively fluorescent) green fluorescent protein published in 2002, derived from Aequorea victoria. It has moderate acid sensitivity.
   3249..3286    -  misc_feature   MCS (fragment): multiple cloning site
   3285..3301    -  promoter       tight TRE promoter (fragment): Tet-responsive promoter PTight, consisting of seven tet operator sequences followed by the minimal CMV promoter
   3317..3520    -  promoter       CMV promoter: human cytomegalovirus (CMV) immediate early promoter
   3521..3824    -  enhancer       CMV enhancer: human cytomegalovirus immediate early enhancer
   3892..3908    -  misc_feature   MCS (fragment): multiple cloning site
   3908..3933    -  CDS            Rev (fragment): human immunodeficiency virus 1 (HIV-1) Rev protein; rev; enhances nuclear export of unspliced and incompletely spliced viral mRNAs
   4310..4543    -  misc_feature   RRE: The Rev response element (RRE) of HIV-1 allows for Rev-dependent mRNA export from the nucleus to the cytoplasm.
   4677..4760    -  CDS            vif (fragment): VIF_HV1BR - Experimental evidence at protein level: Swiss-Prot protein existence level 1. Counteracts the innate antiviral activity of host APOBEC3F and APOBEC3G. Forms a complex with host APOBEC3F and APOBEC3G thus preventing the entry of these lethally hypermutating enzymes into progeny virions. Recruits an active E3 ubiquitin ligase complex composed of elongin BC, CUL5, and RBX2 to induce polyubiquitination of APOBEC3G and APOBEC3F. In turn, they are directed to the 26S proteasome for degradation. Vif interaction with APOBEC3G also blocks its cytidine deaminase activity in a proteasome-inde
   4903..5020    -  misc_feature   cPPT/CTS: central polypurine tract and central termination sequence of HIV-1
   5169..5528    -  CDS            HIV-1 gag (fragment): gag protein from human immunodeficiency virus 1; gag
   5512..5637    -  misc_feature   HIV-1 Ψ: packaging signal of human immunodeficiency virus type 1
   5684..5941    -  LTR            5' LTR (truncated): truncated 5' long terminal repeat (LTR) from HIV-1
   5943..6322    -  enhancer       CMV enhancer: human cytomegalovirus immediate early enhancer
   6353..6457    +  promoter       AmpR promoter: bla
   6458..7318    +  CDS            AmpR: β-lactamase; bla; confers resistance to ampicillin, carbenicillin, and related antibiotics
