[The description below was written by a language model from this plasmid's Addgene catalogue record and pLannotate feature annotations shown in this document.]
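Description:
CL20_mEGFP_Vidr_012 is a 7.5 kb mammalian expression plasmid built on the CL20 backbone. The catalogue lists it simply as a mammalian expression vector, but the feature table shows the architecture of an HIV-1-derived, self-inactivating lentiviral transfer vector. It is propagated in E. coli through a high-copy ColE1/pUC-type origin and selected with ampicillin via the β-lactamase gene. The recorded growth strain is a recombination-reduced one, as is common for plasmids carrying repeated LTR sequences. An SV40 origin and poly(A) signal, along with lac promoter/operator remnants, are also annotated in the backbone.

The viral cassette begins with a CMV enhancer joined to a truncated 5' LTR, an arrangement that usually drives Tat-independent transcription of the vector genome. This is followed by the Ψ packaging signal with a gag fragment, the cPPT/CTS, and the Rev response element for Rev-dependent nuclear export. It ends in a ΔU3 3' LTR fragment followed by a rabbit β-globin poly(A) signal. Between these elements, an internal CMV enhancer/promoter drives monomeric EGFP fused to the N-terminus of Vidr_012. This insert is an unmutated intrinsically disordered region from the human protocadherin gamma protein PCDG1, and the depositor's note points to residues 796–931. The automated annotation labels this segment as a fragment of mouse Pcdhga4, which most likely reflects homology within the protocadherin gamma family rather than a mouse origin.

The construct is intended to express the fluorescently tagged IDR in mammalian cells so that its localisation and behaviour can be imaged. The associated publication concerns protein condensate formation and its links to RNA biology. The lentiviral elements would in principle allow packaging and transduction as well as direct transfection, though the record does not state which route was used.
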