Addgene plasmid #244779: CL20_mEGFP_Vidr_012
Purpose: Express mEGFP-tagged intrinsically disordered protein (IDR), Vidr_012, derived from human protein PCDG1
Depositing lab: Richard Kriwacki. Depositing organization: St. Jude Children's Research Hospital. Publication: Proteome-wide computational analyses reveal links between protein condensate formation and RNA biology. Maiti S, Tripathi S, Baggett DW, Phillips AH, Park CG, Wang J, Wahiduzzaman, Freyaldenhoven WT, Kinger S, Pioso BJ, Bollinger JC, Somjee R, Lang B, Babu MM, Kriwacki RW. Sci Adv. 2025 Dec 5;11(49):eady1420. doi: 10.1126/sciadv.ady1420. Epub 2025 Dec 3. PubMed 41337585.
Backbone
  Vector backbone: CL20
  Vector type: Mammalian Expression
Growth in bacteria
  Bacterial resistance: Ampicillin, 100 μg/mL
  Growth temperature: 37°C
  Growth strain: NEB Stable
  Copy number: High Copy
Gene/Insert
  Gene/Insert name: Vidr_012
  Species: H. sapiens (human)
  Mutation: Unmutated
  Tag / fusion protein: monomeric EGFP (N terminal on insert)
  Cloning method: Restriction Enzyme; 5′ cloning site Unknown (unknown if destroyed)
Terms and licenses: Academic/Nonprofit Terms; Industry Terms: Not Available to Industry
Depositor comments: PCDG1_796_931
How to cite: CL20_mEGFP_Vidr_012 was a gift from Richard Kriwacki (Addgene plasmid # 244779 ; http://n2t.net/addgene:244779 ; RRID:Addgene_244779)
